>Addgene plasmid #14175 | pAG424GAL-ccdB-ECFP | depositor full sequence | sequence record 7838 | Author sequence
GACGAAAGGGCCTCGTGATACGCCTATTTTTATAGGTTAATGTCATGATAATAATGGTTTCTTAATATGA
TCCAATATCAAAGGAAATGATAGCATTGAAGGATGAGACTAATCCAATTGAGGAGTGGCAGCATATAGAA
CAGCTAAAGGGTAGTGCTGAAGGAAGCATACGATACCCCGCATGGAATGGGATAATATCACAGGAGGTAC
TAGACTACCTTTCATCCTACATAAATAGACGCATATAAGTACGCATTTAAGCATAAACACGCACTATGCC
GTTCTTCTCATGTATATATATATACAGGCAACACGCAGATATAGGTGCGACGTGAACAGTGAGCTGTATG
TGCGCAGCTCGCGTTGCATTTTCGGAAGCGCTCGTTTTCGGAAACGCTTTGAAGTTCCTATTCCGAAGTT
CCTATTCTCTAGAAAGTATAGGAACTTCAGAGCGCTTTTGAAAACCAAAAGCGCTCTGAAGACGCACTTT
CAAAAAACCAAAAACGCACCGGACTGTAACGAGCTACTAAAATATTGCGAATACCGCTTCCACAAACATT
GCTCAAAAGTATCTCTTTGCTATATATCTCTGTGCTATATCCCTATATAACCTACCCATCCACCTTTCGC
TCCTTGAACTTGCATCTAAACTCGACCTCTACATTTTTTATGTTTATCTCTAGTATTACTCTTTAGACAA
AAAAATTGTAGTAAGAACTATTCATAGAGTGAATCGAAAACAATACGAAAATGTAAACATTTCCTATACG
TAGTATATAGAGACAAAATAGAAGAAACCGTTCATAATTTTCTGACCAATGAAGAATCATCAACGCTATC
ACTTTCTGTTCACAAAGTATGCGCAATCCACATCGGTATAGAATATAATCGGGGATGCCTTTATCTTGAA
AAAATGCACCCGCAGCTTCGCTAGTAATCAGTAAACGCGGGAAGTGGAGTCAGGCTTTTTTTATGGAAGA
GAAAATAGACACCAAAGTAGCCTTCTTCTAACCTTAACGGACCTACAGTGCAAAAAGTTATCAAGAGACT
GCATTATAGAGCGCACAAAGGAGAAAAAAAGTAATCTAAGATGCTTTGTTAGAAAAATAGCGCTCTCGGG
ATGCATTTTTGTAGAACAAAAAAGAAGTATAGATTCTTTGTTGGTAAAATAGCGCTCTCGCGTTGCATTT
CTGTTCTGTAAAAATGCAGCTCAGATTCTTTGTTTGAAAAATTAGCGCTCTCGCGTTGCATTTTTGTTTT
ACAAAAATGAAGCACAGATTCTTCGTTGGTAAAATAGCGCTTTCGCGTTGCATTTCTGTTCTGTAAAAAT
GCAGCTCAGATTCTTTGTTTGAAAAATTAGCGCTCTCGCGTTGCATTTTTGTTCTACAAAATGAAGCACA
GATGCTTCGTTCAGGTGGCACTTTTCGGGGAAATGTGCGCGGAACCCCTATTTGTTTATTTTTCTAAATA
CATTCAAATATGTATCCGCTCATGAGACAATAACCCTGATAAATGCTTCAATAATATTGAAAAAGGAAGA
GTATGAGTATTCAACATTTCCGTGTCGCCCTTATTCCCTTTTTTGCGGCATTTTGCCTTCCTGTTTTTGC
TCACCCAGAAACGCTGGTGAAAGTAAAAGATGCTGAAGATCAGTTGGGTGCACGAGTGGGTTACATCGAA
CTGGATCTCAACAGCGGTAAGATCCTTGAGAGTTTTCGCCCCGAAGAACGTTTTCCAATGATGAGCACTT
TTAAAGTTCTGCTATGTGGCGCGGTATTATCCCGTATTGACGCCGGGCAAGAGCAACTCGGTCGCCGCAT
ACACTATTCTCAGAATGACTTGGTTGAGTACTCACCAGTCACAGAAAAGCATCTTACGGATGGCATGACA
GTAAGAGAATTATGCAGTGCTGCCATAACCATGAGTGATAACACTGCGGCCAACTTACTTCTGACAACGA
TCGGAGGACCGAAGGAGCTAACCGCTTTTTTGCACAACATGGGGGATCATGTAACTCGCCTTGATCGTTG
GGAACCGGAGCTGAATGAAGCCATACCAAACGACGAGCGTGACACCACGATGCCTGTAGCAATGGCAACA
ACGTTGCGCAAACTATTAACTGGCGAACTACTTACTCTAGCTTCCCGGCAACAATTAATAGACTGGATGG
AGGCGGATAAAGTTGCAGGACCACTTCTGCGCTCGGCCCTTCCGGCTGGCTGGTTTATTGCTGATAAATC
TGGAGCCGGTGAGCGTGGGTCTCGCGGTATCATTGCAGCACTGGGGCCAGATGGTAAGCCCTCCCGTATC
GTAGTTATCTACACGACGGGGAGTCAGGCAACTATGGATGAACGAAATAGACAGATCGCTGAGATAGGTG
CCTCACTGATTAAGCATTGGTAACTGTCAGACCAAGTTTACTCATATATACTTTAGATTGATTTAAAACT
TCATTTTTAATTTAAAAGGATCTAGGTGAAGATCCTTTTTGATAATCTCATGACCAAAATCCCTTAACGT
GAGTTTTCGTTCCACTGAGCGTCAGACCCCGTAGAAAAGATCAAAGGATCTTCTTGAGATCCTTTTTTTC
TGCGCGTAATCTGCTGCTTGCAAACAAAAAAACCACCGCTACCAGCGGTGGTTTGTTTGCCGGATCAAGA
GCTACCAACTCTTTTTCCGAAGGTAACTGGCTTCAGCAGAGCGCAGATACCAAATACTGTCCTTCTAGTG
TAGCCGTAGTTAGGCCACCACTTCAAGAACTCTGTAGCACCGCCTACATACCTCGCTCTGCTAATCCTGT
TACCAGTGGCTGCTGCCAGTGGCGATAAGTCGTGTCTTACCGGGTTGGACTCAAGACGATAGTTACCGGA
TAAGGCGCAGCGGTCGGGCTGAACGGGGGGTTCGTGCACACAGCCCAGCTTGGAGCGAACGACCTACACC
GAACTGAGATACCTACAGCGTGAGCTATGAGAAAGCGCCACGCTTCCCGAAGGGAGAAAGGCGGACAGGT
ATCCGGTAAGCGGCAGGGTCGGAACAGGAGAGCGCACGAGGGAGCTTCCAGGGGGAAACGCCTGGTATCT
TTATAGTCCTGTCGGGTTTCGCCACCTCTGACTTGAGCGTCGATTTTTGTGATGCTCGTCAGGGGGGCGG
AGCCTATGGAAAAACGCCAGCAACGCGGCCTTTTTACGGTTCCTGGCCTTTTGCTGGCCTTTTGCTCACA
TGTTCTTTCCTGCGTTATCCCCTGATTCTGTGGATAACCGTATTACCGCCTTTGAGTGAGCTGATACCGC
TCGCCGCAGCCGAACGACCGAGCGCAGCGAGTCAGTGAGCGAGGAAGCGGAAGAGCGCCCAATACGCAAA
CCGCCTCTCCCCGCGCGTTGGCCGATTCATTAATGCAGCTGGCACGACAGGTTTCCCGACTGGAAAGCGG
GCAGTGAGCGCAACGCAATTAATGTGAGTTACCTCACTCATTAGGCACCCCAGGCTTTACACTTTATGCT
TCCGGCTCCTATGTTGTGTGGAATTGTGAGCGGATAACAATTTCACACAGGAAACAGCTATGACCATGAT
TACGCCAAGCGCGCAATTAACCCTCACTAAAGGGAACAAAAGCTGGAGCTCTAGTACGGATTAGAAGCCG
CCGAGCGGGCGACAGCCCTCCGACGGAAGACTCTCCTCCGTGCGTCCTCGTCTTCACCGGTCGCGTTCCT
GAAACGCAGATGTGCCTCGCGCCGCACTGCTCCGAACAATAAAGATTCTACAATACTAGCTTTTATGGTT
ATGAAGAGGAAAAATTGGCAGTAACCTGGCCCCACAAACCTTCAAATTAACGAATCAAATTAACAACCAT
AGGATGATAATGCGATTAGTTTTTTAGCCTTATTTCTGGGGTAATTAATCAGCGAAGCGATGATTTTTGA
TCTATTAACAGATATATAAATGGAAAAGCTGCATAACCACTTTAACTAATACTTTCAACATTTTCAGTTT
GTATTACTTCTTATTCAAATGTCATAAAAGTATCAACAAAAAATTGTTAATATACCTCTATACTTTAACG
TCAAGGAGAAAAAACCCCGGATTCTAGAACTAGTGGATCCCCCATCACAAGTTTGTACAAAAAAGCTGAA
CGAGAAACGTAAAATGATATAAATATCAATATATTAAATTAGATTTTGCATAAAAAACAGACTACATAAT
ACTGTAAAACACAACATATCCAGTCACTATGGCGGCCGCATTAGGCACCCCAGGCTTTACACTTTATGCT
TCCGGCTCGTATAATGTGTGGATTTTGAGTTAGGATCCGTCGAGATTTTCAGGAGCTAAGGAAGCTAAAA
TGGAGAAAAAAATCACTGGATATACCACCGTTGATATATCCCAATGGCATCGTAAAGAACATTTTGAGGC
ATTTCAGTCAGTTGCTCAATGTACCTATAACCAGACCGTTCAGCTGGATATTACGGCCTTTTTAAAGACC
GTAAAGAAAAATAAGCACAAGTTTTATCCGGCCTTTATTCACATTCTTGCCCGCCTGATGAATGCTCATC
CGGAATTCCGTATGGCAATGAAAGACGGTGAGCTGGTGATATGGGATAGTGTTCACCCTTGTTACACCGT
TTTCCATGAGCAAACTGAAACGTTTTCATCGCTCTGGAGTGAATACCACGACGATTTCCGGCAGTTTCTA
CACATATATTCGCAAGATGTGGCGTGTTACGGTGAAAACCTGGCCTATTTCCCTAAAGGGTTTATTGAGA
ATATGTTTTTCGTCTCAGCCAATCCCTGGGTGAGTTTCACCAGTTTTGATTTAAACGTGGCCAATATGGA
CAACTTCTTCGCCCCCGTTTTCACCATGGGCAAATATTATACGCAAGGCGACAAGGTGCTGATGCCGCTG
GCGATTCAGGTTCATCATGCCGTCTGTGATGGCTTCCATGTCGGCAGAATGCTTAATGAATTACAACAGT
ACTGCGATGAGTGGCAGGGCGGGGCGTAAACGCCGCGTGGATCCGGCTTACTAAAAGCCAGATAACAGTA
TGCGTATTTGCGCGCTGATTTTTGCGGTATAAGAATATATACTGATATGTATACCCGAAGTATGTCAAAA
AGAGGTATGCTATGAAGCAGCGTATTACAGTGACAGTTGACAGCGACAGCTATCAGTTGCTCAAGGCATA
TATGATGTCAATATCTCCGGTCTGGTAAGCACAACCATGCAGAATGAAGCCCGTCGTCTGCGTGCCGAAC
GCTGGAAAGCGGAAAATCAGGAAGGGATGGCTGAGGTCGCCCGGTTTATTGAAATGAACGGCTCTTTTGC
TGACGAGAACAGGGGCTGGTGAAATGCAGTTTAAGGTTTACACCTATAAAAGAGAGAGCCGTTATCGTCT
GTTTGTGGATGTACAGAGTGATATTATTGACACGCCCGGGCGACGGATGGTGATCCCCCTGGCCAGTGCA
CGTCTGCTGTCAGATAAAGTCTCCCGTGAACTTTACCCGGTGGTGCATATCGGGGATGAAAGCTGGCGCA
TGATGACCACCGATATGGCCAGTGTGCCGGTCTCCGTTATCGGGGAAGAAGTGGCTGATCTCAGCCACCG
CGAAAATGACATCAAAAACGCCATTAACCTGATGTTCTGGGGAATATAAATGTCAGGCTCCCTTATACAC
AGCCAGTCTGCAGGTCGACCATAGTGACTGGATATGTTGTGTTTTACAGTATTATGTAGTCTGTTTTTTA
TGCAAAATCTAATTTAATATATTGATATTTATATCATTTTACGTTTCTCGTTCAGCTTTCTTGTACAAAG
TGGTGATGGGCTGCAGGAATTCGATATCAAGCTTAATGGTGAGCAAGGGCGAGGAGCTGTTCACCGGGGT
GGTGCCCATCCTGGTCGAGCTGGACGGCGACGTAAACGGCCACAAGTTCAGCGTGTCCGGCGAGGGCGAG
GGCGATGCCACCTACGGCAAGCTGACCCTGAAGTTCATCTGCACCACCGGCAAGCTGCCCGTGCCCTGGC
CCACCCTCGTGACCACCCTGACCTGGGGCGTGCAGTGCTTCAGCCGCTACCCCGACCACATGAAGCAGCA
CGACTTCTTCAAGTCCGCCATGCCCGAAGGCTACGTCCAGGAGCGCACCATCTTCTTCAAGGACGACGGC
AACTACAAGACCCGCGCCGAGGTGAAGTTCGAGGGCGACACCCTGGTGAACCGCATCGAGCTGAAGGGCA
TCGACTTCAAGGAGGACGGCAACATCCTGGGGCACAAGCTGGAGTACAACTACATCAGCCACAACGTCTA
TATCACCGCCGACAAGCAGAAGAACGGCATCAAGGCCAACTTCAAGATCCGCCACAACATCGAGGACGGC
AGCGTGCAGCTCGCCGACCACTACCAGCAGAACACCCCCATCGGCGACGGCCCCGTGCTGCTGCCCGACA
ACCACTACCTGAGCACCCAGTCCGCCCTGAGCAAAGACCCCAACGAGAAGCGCGATCACATGGTCCTGCT
GGAGTTCGTGACCGCCGCCGGGATCACTCTCGGCATGGACGAGCTGTACAAGCTGTACAAGTAACTCGAG
TCATGTAATTAGTTATGTCACGCTTACATTCACGCCCTCCCCCCACATCCGCTCTAACCGAAAAGGAAGG
AGTTAGACAACCTGAAGTCTAGGTCCCTATTTATTTTTTTATAGTTATGTTAGTATTAAGAACGTTATTT
ATATTTCAAATTTTTCTTTTTTTTCTGTACAGACGCGTGTACGCATGTAACATTATACTGAAAACCTTGC
TTGAGAAGGTTTTGGGACGCTCGAAGGCTTTAATTTGCGGCCGGTACCCAATTCGCCCTATAGTGAGTCG
TATTACGCGCGCTCACTGGCCGTCGTTTTACAACGTCGTGACTGGGAAAACCCTGGCGTTACCCAACTTA
ATCGCCTTGCAGCACATCCCCCTTTCGCCAGCTGGCGTAATAGCGAAGAGGCCCGCACCGATCGCCCTTC
CCAACAGTTGCGCAGCCTGAATGGCGAATGGCGCG
[124 nt withheld, positions 7036-7159]
C
[91 nt withheld, positions 7161-7251]
A
[49 nt withheld, positions 7253-7301]
CCTTTGACGTTGGAGTCCACGTTCTTT
[37 nt withheld, positions 7329-7365]
ACCCTATCTCGGTCTATTCTTTTGATTTATAAGGGATTTTGCCGATTTCGGCCTATTGGTTAAAAAATGA
GCTGATTTAACAAAAATTTAACGCGAATTTTAACAAAATATTAACGTTTACAATTTCCTGATGCGGTATT
TTCTCCTTACGCATCTGTGCGGTATTTCACACCGCATAGGCAAGTGCACAAACAATACTTAAATAAATAC
TACTCAGTAATAACCTATTTCTTAGCATTTTTGACGAAATTTGCTATTTTGTTAGAGTCTTTTACACCAT
TTGTCTCCACACCTCCGCTTACATCAACACCAATAACGCCATTTAATCTAAGCGCATCACCAACATTTTC
TGGCGTCAGTCCACCAGCTAACATAAAATGTAAGCTTTCGGGGCTCTCTTGCCTTCCAACCCAGTCAGAA
ATCGAGTTCCAATCCAAAAGTTCACCTGTCCCACCTGCTTCTGAATCAAACAAGGGAATAAACGAATGAG
GTTTCTGTGAAGCTGCACTGAGTAGTATGTTGCAGTCTTTTGGAAATACGAGTCTTTTAATAACTGGCAA
ACCGAGGAACTCTTGGTATTCTTGCCACGACTCATCTCCATGCAGTTGGACGATATCAATGCCGTAATCA
TTGACCAGAGCCAAAACATCCTCCTTAGGTTGATTACGAAACACGCCAACCAAGTATTTCGGAGTGCCTG
AACTATTTTTATATGCTTTTACAAGACTTGAAATTTTCCTTGCAATAACCGGGTCAATTGTTCTCTTTCT
ATTGGGCACACATATAATACCCAGCAAGTCAGCATCGGAATCTAGAGCACATTCTGCGGCCTCTGTGCTC
TGCAAGCCGCAAACTTTCACCAATGGACCAGAACTACCTGTGAAATTAATAACAGACATACTCCAAGCTG
CCTTTGTGTGCTTAATCACGTATACTCACGTGCTCAATAGTCACCAATGCCCTCCCTCTTGGCCCTCTCC
TTTTCTTTTTTCGACCGAATTAATTCTTAATCGGCAAAAAAAGAAAAGCTCCGGATCAAGATTGTACGTA
AGGTGACAAGCTATTTTTCAATAAAGAATATCTTCCACTACTGCCATCTGGCGTCATAACTGCAAAGTAC
ACATATATTACGATGCTGTCTATTAAATGCTTCCTATATTATATATATAGTAATGTCGTTTATGGTGCAC
TCTCAGTACAATCTGCTCTGATGCCGCATAGTTAAGCCAGCCCCGACACCCGCCAACACCCGCTGACGCG
CCCTGACGGGCTTGTCTGCTCCCGGCATCCGCTTACAGACAAGCTGTGACCGTCTCCGGGAGCTGCATGT
GTCAGAGGTTTTCACCGTCATCACCGAAACGCGCGA
Features (pLannotate 1.2.2; 29 found; start..end, strand, type, name):
     69..1411    +  rep_origin     2μ ori: yeast 2μ plasmid origin of replication
   1438..1542    +  promoter       AmpR promoter: bla
   1543..2403    +  CDS            AmpR: β-lactamase; bla; confers resistance to ampicillin, carbenicillin, and related antibiotics
   2574..3162    +  rep_origin     ori: high-copy-number ColE1/pMB1/pBR322/pUC origin of replication
   3345..3437    +  CDS            lacI (fragment): lac repressor; lacI; The lac repressor binds to the lac operator to inhibit transcription in E. coli. This inhibition can be relieved by adding lactose or isopropyl-β-D-thiogalactopyranoside (IPTG).
   3450..3471    +  protein_bind   CAP binding site: CAP binding activates transcription in the presence of cAMP. E. coli catabolite activator protein
   3486..3516    +  promoter       lac promoter: promoter for the E. coli lac operon
   3524..3540    +  protein_bind   lac operator: The lac repressor binds to the lac operator to inhibit transcription in E. coli. This inhibition can be relieved by adding lactose or isopropyl-β-D-thiogalactopyranoside (IPTG). lac repressor encoded by lacI
   3585..3603    +  promoter       T3 promoter: promoter for bacteriophage T3 RNA polymerase
   3627..4068    +  promoter       GAL1 promoter: S. cerevisiae GAL1; inducible promoter, regulated by Gal4
   4083..4103    +  misc_feature   MCS (fragment): pBluescript multiple cloning site
   4107..4231    +  protein_bind   attR1: mutant version of attR; recombination site for the Gateway® LR reaction LR Clonase™
   4256..4286    +  promoter       lac UV5 promoter: E. coli lac promoter with an "up" mutation
   4310..4339    +  promoter       cat promoter (fragment): promoter of the E. coli cat gene encoding chloramphenicol acetyltransferase
   4340..4999    +  CDS            CmR: chloramphenicol acetyltransferase; cat; confers resistance to chloramphenicol
   5181..5339    +  CDS            ccdA (fragment): CCDA_ECO57 - Also known as H, letA. Experimental evidence at protein level: Swiss-Prot protein existence level 1. Antitoxin component of a type II toxin-antitoxin (TA) system which inhibits the post-segregational killing (PSK) of plasmid-free cells, also referred to as a plasmid addiction system. Binds to and blocks the activity of CcdB; will also remove bound CcdB protein from the CcdB-GyrA complex by forming a CcdA-CcdB complex, a process termed rejuvenation. Functions as a transcriptional corepressor for the ccdAB operon, repression also requires CcdB (By similarity). From Escherichia coli
   5344..5646    +  CDS            ccdB: CCDB_ECOLI - Also known as G, letB, letD. Experimental evidence at protein level: Swiss-Prot protein existence level 1. Toxic component of a type II toxin-antitoxin (TA) system, functioning in plasmid maintainence. Responsible for the post- segregational killing (PSK) of plasmid-free cells, also referred to as a plasmid addiction system. Half-life of over 2 hours. Cell killing by CcdB is accompanied by filamentation, defects in chromosome and plasmid segregation, defects in cell division, formation of anucleate cells, decreased DNA synthesis and plasmid loss. Interferes with the activity of DN
   5690..5814    -  protein_bind   attR2: mutant version of attR; recombination site for the Gateway® LR reaction LR Clonase™
   5818..5845    +  misc_feature   MCS (fragment): pBluescript multiple cloning site
   5846..6562    +  CDS            ECFP: ECFP is a basic (constitutively fluorescent) cyan fluorescent protein published in 1996, derived from Aequorea victoria. It has low acid sensitivity.
   6581..6828    +  terminator     CYC1 terminator: S. cerevisiae CYC1; transcription terminator for CYC1
   6847..6865    -  promoter       T7 promoter: promoter for bacteriophage T7 RNA polymerase
   6873..7028    +  CDS            lacZα (fragment): LacZα fragment of β-galactosidase; lacZ fragment
   7036..7491    +  rep_origin     f1 ori (sequence partly withheld): f1 bacteriophage origin of replication; arrow indicates direction of (+) strand synthesis
   7492..7543    -  misc_feature   bom (fragment): basis of mobility region from pBR322
   7590..8264    -  CDS            TRP1: phosphoribosylanthranilate isomerase, required for tryptophan biosynthesis; S. cerevisiae TRP1; yeast auxotrophic marker
   8265..8545    -  promoter       TRP1 promoter: S. cerevisiae TRP1
   8546..8595    -  misc_feature   bom (fragment): basis of mobility region from pBR322
   8697..1       -  CDS            rop (fragment) (across the origin): Rop protein, which maintains plasmids at low copy number; rop
