[The description below was written by a language model from this plasmid's Addgene catalogue record and pLannotate feature annotations shown in this document.]
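Description:
pAG424GAL-ccdB-ECFP is an empty Gateway destination vector for galactose-inducible protein expression in Saccharomyces cerevisiae, built on the pRS424 backbone (8,731 nt in the depositor's reference sequence, which is noted as possibly not matching the physical plasmid exactly). It is a yeast–E. coli shuttle plasmid. In yeast it replicates episomally from the 2μ origin, which typically gives multiple copies per cell, and is selected through the TRP1 auxotrophic marker driven by its own promoter. In bacteria it carries a high-copy ColE1/pUC-type origin and the β-lactamase gene for ampicillin resistance, along with an f1 origin and pBluescript-derived remnants (lac promoter/operator, lacZα fragment, T3 and T7 promoters) flanking the expression region.

The expression unit consists of the Gal4-regulated GAL1 promoter, a Gateway cassette, an ECFP coding sequence and the CYC1 transcription terminator. The cassette is bounded by attR1 and attR2 and contains a chloramphenicol acetyltransferase gene and the ccdB toxin gene. Because CcdB poisons DNA gyrase in ordinary E. coli, the unrecombined vector must be maintained in a ccdB-tolerant strain, with chloramphenicol selecting for retention of the cassette. In an LR recombination with an attL-flanked entry clone, the cassette is exchanged for the gene of interest, and ccdB provides counterselection against unreacted vector in standard strains. An open reading frame inserted in frame and without a stop codon is expressed as a C-terminal ECFP fusion, allowing cyan fluorescence tracking of protein localization or abundance. The plasmid belongs to a suite of yeast Gateway vectors designed for high-throughput genetic analysis; no insert is present in the deposited form.
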