Addgene plasmid #14175: pAG424GAL-ccdB-ECFP
Purpose: (Empty Backbone)
Depositing lab: Susan Lindquist. Depositing organization: Whitehead Institute for Biomedical Research. Publication: A suite of Gateway cloning vectors for high-throughput genetic analysis in Saccharomyces cerevisiae. Alberti S, Gitler AD, Lindquist S. Yeast. 2007 Oct . 24(10):913-9. 10.1002/yea.1502 PubMed 17583893.
Backbone
  Vector backbone: pRS424
  Vector type: Yeast Expression ; Gateway Destination
  Selectable markers: TRP1
Growth in bacteria
  Bacterial resistance: Chloramphenicol and Ampicillin, 25 & 100 μg/mL
  Growth temperature: 37°C
  Growth strain: ccdB Survival
  Growth instructions: DB3.1, ccdB Survival
  Copy number: Unknown
Gene/Insert
  Gene/Insert name: None
  Tag / fusion protein: ECFP (C terminal on backbone)
  Cloning method: Gateway Cloning
  Sequencing primers: 5′ GAL1
Terms and licenses: Academic/Nonprofit Terms; Industry Terms: Not Available to Industry
Depositor comments: Type of plasmid: 2-micron. This plasmid contains the Gateway technology from Invitrogen; Invitrogen requires purchasing of Gateway Clonase for carrying out the Gateway recombinational cloning reaction http://www.invitrogen.com Please note that the full plasmid sequence is provided as a reference only, and may not match the exact sequence of the plasmid.
How to cite: pAG424GAL-ccdB-ECFP was a gift from Susan Lindquist (Addgene plasmid # 14175 ; http://n2t.net/addgene:14175 ; RRID:Addgene_14175)
