>Addgene plasmid #14175 | pAG424GAL-ccdB-ECFP | addgene partial sequence | sequence record 20490 | 14175 with pRS_marker
TACTATATATATAATATAGGGAAGCATTTAATAGAACAGCATCGTAATATATGTGTACTTTGCAGTTATG
ACGCCAGATGGCAGTAGTGGAAGATATTCTTTATTGAAAAATAGCTTGTCACCTTACGTACAATCTTGAT
CCGGAGCTTTTCTTTTTTTGCCGATTAAGAATTAATTCGGTCGAAAAAAGAAAAGGAGAGGGCCAAGAGG
GAGGGCATTGGTGACTATTGAGCACGTGAGTATACGTGATTAAGCACACAAAGGCAGCTTGGAGTATGTC
TGTTATTAATTTCACAGGTAGTTCTGGTCCATTGGTGAAAGTTTGCGGCTTGCAGAGCACAGAGGCCGCA
GAATGTGCTCTAGATTCCGATGCTGACTTGCTGGGTATTATATGTGTGCCCAATAGAAAGAGAACAATTG
ACCCGGTTATTGCAAGGAAAATTTCAAGTCTTGTAAAAGCATATAAAAATAGTTCAGGCACTCCGAAATA
CTTGGTTGGCGTGTTTCGTAATCAACCTAAGGAGGATGTTTTGGCTCTGGTCAATGATTACGGCATTGAT
ATCGTCCAACTGCATGGAGATGAGTCGTGGCAAGAATACCAAGAGTTCCTCGGTTTGCCAGTTATTAAAA
GACTCGTATTTCCAAAAGACTGCAACATACTACTCAGTGCAGCTTCACAGAAACCTCATTCGTTTATTCC
CTTGTTTGATTCAGA
