>Addgene plasmid #14175 | pAG424GAL-ccdB-ECFP | addgene partial sequence | sequence record 20491 | 14175 with GW5
CTAATGCGGCCGCCATAGTGACTGGATATGTTGTGTTTTACAGTATTATGTAGTCTGTTTTTTATGCAAA
ATCTAATTTAATATATTGATATTTATATCATTTTACGTTTCTCGTTCAGCTTTTTTGTACAAACTTGTGA
TGGGGGATCCACTAGTTCTAGAATCCGGGGTTTTTTCTCCTTGACGTTAAAGTATAGAGGTATATTAACA
ATTTTTTGTTGATACTTTTATTACATTTGAATAAGAAGTAATACAAACCGAAAATGTTGAAAGTATTAGT
TAAAGTGGTTATGCAGTTTTTGCATTTATATATCTGTTAATAGATCAAAAATCATCGCTTCGCTGATTAA
TTACCCCAGAAATAAGGCTAAAAAACTAATCGCATTATCATCCTATGGTTGTTAATTTGATTCGTTCATT
TGAAGGTTTGTGGGGCCAGGTTACTGCCAATTTTTCCTCTTCATAACCATAAAAGCTAGTATTGTAGAAT
CTTTATTGTTCGGAGCAGTGCGGCGCGAGGCACATCTGCGTTTCAGGAACGCGACCGGTGAAGACGAGGA
CGCACGGAGGAGAGTCTTCCTTCGGAGGGCTGTCACCCGCTCGGCGGCTTCTAATCCGTACTAGAGCTCC
AGCTTTTGTTCCCT
