>Addgene plasmid #14175 | pAG424GAL-ccdB-ECFP | addgene partial sequence | sequence record 20492 | 14175 with GW3
CGCGAAAATGACATCAAAAACGCCATTAACCTGATGTTCTGGGGAATATAAATGTCAGGCTCCCTTATAC
ACAGCCAGTCTGCAGGTCGACCATAGTGACTGGATATGTTGTGTTTTACAGTATTATGTAGTCTGTTTTT
TATGCAAAATCTAATTTAATATATTGATATTTATATCATTTTACGTTTCTCGTTCAGCTTTCTTGTACAA
AGTGGTGATGGGCTGCAGGAATTCGATATCAAGCTTAATGGTGAGCAAGGGCGAGGAGCTGTTCACCGGG
GTGGTGCCCATCCTGGTCGAGCTGGACGGCGACGTAAACGGCCACAAGTTCAGCGTGTCCGGCGAGGGCG
AGGGCGATGCCACCTACGGCAAGCTGACCCTGAAGTTCATCTGCACCACCGGCAAGCTGCCCGTGCCCTG
GCCCACCCTCGTGACCACCCTGACCTGGGGCGTGCAGTGCTTCAGCCGCTACCCCGACCACATGAAGCAG
CACGACTTCTTCAAGTCCGCCATGCCCGAAGGCTACGTCCAGGAGCGCACCATCTTCTTCAAGGACGACG
GCAACTACAAGACCCGCGCCGAGGTGAAGTTCGAGGGCGACACCCTGGTGA
